>Addgene plasmid #126062 | pTEI122 | addgene full sequence | sequence record 246904 | Addgene NGS Result
TGAGCTATGAGAAAGCGCCACGCTTCCCGAAGGGAGAAAGGCGGACAGGTATCCGGTAAGCGGCAGGGTC
GGAACAGGAGAGCGCACGAGGGAGCTTCCAGGGGGAAACGCCTGGTATCTTTATAGTCCTGTCGGGTTTC
GCCACCTCTGACTTGAGCGTCGATTTTTGTGATGCTCGTCAGGGGGGCGGAGCCTATGGAAAAACGCCAG
CAACGCGGCCTTTTTACGGTTCCTGGCCTTTTGCTGGCCTTTTGCTCACATGTTCTTTCCTGCGTTATCC
CCTGATTCTGTGGATAACCGTATTACCGCCTTTGAGTGAGCTGATACCGCTCGCCGCAGCCGAACGACCG
AGCGCAGCGAGTCAGTGAGCGAGGAAGCGGAAGAGCGCCCAATACGCAAACCGCCTCTCCCCGCGCGTTG
GCCGATTCATTAATCACTCTGTGGTCTCAAATGTGAGACCGACTGGCTGTGTATAAGGGAGCCTGACATT
TATATTCCCCAGAACATCAGGTTAATGGCGTTTTTGATGTCATTTTCGCGGTGGCTGAGATCAGCCACTT
CTTCCCCGATAACGGAAACCGGCACACTGGCCATATCGGTGGTCATCATGCGCCAGCTTTCATCCCCGAT
ATGCACCACCGGGTAAAGTTCACGGGAGACTTTATCTGACAGCAGACGTGCACTGGCCAGGGGGATCACC
ATCCGTCGCCCAGGCGTGTCAATAATATCACTCTGTACATCCACAAACAGACGATAACGGCTCTCTCTTT
TATAGGTGTAAACCTTAAACTGCATTTCACCAGCCCCTGTTCTCGTCAGCAAAAGAGCCGTTCATTTCAA
TAAACCGGGCGACCTCAGCCATCCCTTCCTGATTTTCCGCTTTCCAGCGTTCGGCACGCAGACGACGGGC
TTCATTCTGCATGGTTGTGCTTACCAGACCGGAGATATTGACATCATATATGCCTTGAGCAACTGATAGC
TGTCGCTGTCAACTGTCACTGTAATACGCTGCTTCATAGCATACCTCTTTTTGACATACTTCGGGTATAC
ATATCAGTATATATTCTTATACCGCAAAAATCAGCGCGCAAATACGCATACTGTTATCTGGCTTTTAGTA
AGCCGGATCCACGCGGCGTTTACGCCCCCCCTGCCACTCATCGCAGTACTGTTGTAATTCATTAAGCATT
CTGCCGACATGGAAGCCATCACAAACGGCATGATGAACCTGAATCGCCAGCGGCATCAGCACCTTGTCGC
CTTGCGTATAATATTTGCCCATGGTGAAAACGGGGGCGAAGAAGTTGTCCATATTGGCCACGTTTAAATC
AAAACTGGTGAAACTCACCCAGGGATTGGCTGAAACGAAAAACATATTCTCAATAAACCCTTTAGGGAAA
TAGGCCAGGTTTTCACCGTAACACGCCACATCTTGCGAATATATGTGTAGAAACTGCCGGAAATCGTCGT
GGTATTCACTCCAGAGCGATGAAAACGTTTCAGTTTGCTCATGGAAAACGGTGTAACAAGGGTGAACACT
ATCCCATATCACCAGCTCACCGTCTTTCATTGCCATACGGAATTCCGGATGAGCATTCATCAGGCGGGCA
AGAATGTGAATAAAGGCCGGATAAAACTTGTGCTTATTTTTCTTTACGGTCTTTAAAAAGGCCGTAATAT
CCAGCTGAACGGTCTGGTTATAGGTACATTGAGCAACTGACTGAAATGCCTCAAAATGTTCTTTACGATG
CCATTGGGATATATCAACGGTGGTATATCCAGTGATTTTTTTCTCCATTTTAGCTTCCTTAGCTCCTGAA
AATCTCGATAACTCAAAAAATACGCCCGGTAGTGATCTTATTTCATTATGGTGAAAGTTGGAACCTCTTA
CGTGCCGATCAAGGTCTCATTCGTGAGACCACGAAGTGGCTCTTCAGTGGACGAAAGGGCCTCGTGATAC
GCCTATTTTTATAGGTTAATGTCATGATAATAATGGTTTCTTAGACGTCAGGTGGCACTTTTCGGGGAAA
TGTGCGCGGAACCCCTATTTGTTTATTTTTCTAAATACATTCAAATATGTATCCGCTCATGAGACAATAA
CCCTGATAAATGCTTCAATAATATTGAAAAAGGAAGAGTATGCGCTCACGCAACTGGTCCAGAACCTTGA
CCGAACGCAGCGGTGGTAACGGCGCAGTGGCGGTTTTCATGGCTTGTTATGACTGTTTTTTTTTGGGGTA
CAGTCTATGCCTCGGGCATCCAAGCAGCAAGCGCGTTACGCCGTGGGTCGATGTTTGATGTTATGGAGCA
GCAACGATGTTACGCAGCAGGGCAGTCGCCCTAAAACAAAGTTAAACATCATGAGGGAAGCGGTGATCGC
CGAAGTATCGACTCAACTATCAGAGGTAGTTGGCGTCATCGAGCGCCATCTCGAACCGACGTTGCTGGCC
GTACATTTGTACGGCTCCGCAGTGGATGGCGGCCTGAAGCCACACAGCGATATTGATTTGCTGGTTACGG
TGACCGTAAGGCTTGATGAAACAACGCGGCGAGCTTTGATCAACGACCTTTTGGAAACTTCGGCTTCCCC
TGGAGAGAGCGAGATTCTCCGCGCTGTAGAAGTCACCATTGTTGTGCACGACGACATCATTCCGTGGCGT
TATCCAGCTAAGCGCGAACTGCAATTTGGAGAATGGCAGCGCAATGACATTCTTGCAGGTATCTTCGAGC
CAGCCACGATCGACATTGATCTGGCTATCTTGCTGACAAAAGCAAGAGAACATAGCGTTGCCTTGGTAGG
TCCAGCGGCGGAGGAACTCTTTGATCCGGTTCCTGAACAGGATCTATTTGAGGCGCTAAATGAAACCTTA
ACGCTATGGAACTCGCCGCCCGACTGGGCTGGCGATGAGCGAAATGTAGTGCTTACGTTGTCCCGCATTT
GGTACAGCGCAGTAACCGGCAAAATCGCGCCGAAGGATGTCGCTGCCGACTGGGCAATGGAGCGCCTGCC
GGCCCAGTATCAGCCCGTCATACTTGAAGCTAGACAGGCTTATCTTGGACAAGAAGAAGATCGCTTGGCC
TCGCGCGCAGATCAGTTGGAAGAATTTGTCCATTACGTAAAAGGCGAGATCACCAAGGTAGTCGGCAAAT
AACTGTCAGACCAAGTTTACTCATATATACTTTAGATTGATTTAAAACTTCATTTTTAATTTAAAAGGAT
CTAGGTGAAGATCCTTTTTGATAATCTCATGACCAAAATCCCTTAACGTGAGTTTTCGTTCCACTGAGCG
TCAGACCCCGTAGAAAAGATCAAAGGATCTTCTTGAGATCCTTTTTTTCTGCGCGTAATCTGCTGCTTGC
AAACAAAAAAACCACCGCTACCAGCGGTGGTTTGTTTGCCGGATCAAGAGCTACCAACTCTTTTTCCGAA
GGTAACTGGCTTCAGCAGAGCGCAGATACCAAATACTGTTCTTCTAGTGTAGCCGTAGTTAGGCCACCAC
TTCAAGAACTCTGTAGCACCGCCTACATACCTCGCTCTGCTAATCCTGTTACCAGTGGCTGCTGCCAGTG
GCGATAAGTCGTGTCTTACCGGGTTGGACTCAAGACGATAGTTACCGGATAAGGCGCAGCGGTCGGGCTG
AACGGGGGGTTCGTGCACACAGCCCAGCTTGGAGCGAACGACCTACACCGAACTGAGATACCTACAGCG
Features (pLannotate 1.2.2; 10 found; start..end, strand, type, name):
    385..434     +  CDS            lacI (fragment): lac repressor; lacI; The lac repressor binds to the lac operator to inhibit transcription in E. coli. This inhibition can be relieved by adding lactose or isopropyl-β-D-thiogalactopyranoside (IPTG).
    493..795     -  CDS            ccdB: CCDB_ECOLI - Also known as G, letB, letD. Experimental evidence at protein level: Swiss-Prot protein existence level 1. Toxic component of a type II toxin-antitoxin (TA) system, functioning in plasmid maintainence. Responsible for the post- segregational killing (PSK) of plasmid-free cells, also referred to as a plasmid addiction system. Half-life of over 2 hours. Cell killing by CcdB is accompanied by filamentation, defects in chromosome and plasmid segregation, defects in cell division, formation of anucleate cells, decreased DNA synthesis and plasmid loss. Interferes with the activity of DN
    800..958     -  CDS            ccdA (fragment): CCDA_ECO57 - Also known as H, letA. Experimental evidence at protein level: Swiss-Prot protein existence level 1. Antitoxin component of a type II toxin-antitoxin (TA) system which inhibits the post-segregational killing (PSK) of plasmid-free cells, also referred to as a plasmid addiction system. Binds to and blocks the activity of CcdB; will also remove bound CcdB protein from the CcdB-GyrA complex by forming a CcdA-CcdB complex, a process termed rejuvenation. Functions as a transcriptional corepressor for the ccdAB operon, repression also requires CcdB (By similarity). From Escherichia coli
   1140..1798    -  CDS            CmR: chloramphenicol acetyltransferase; cat; confers resistance to chloramphenicol
   1799..1901    -  promoter       cat promoter: promoter of the E. coli cat gene encoding chloramphenicol acetyltransferase
   2035..2139    +  promoter       AmpR promoter: bla
   2130..2210    -  CDS            int (fragment): INT2_ECOLX - Protein inferred from homology: Swiss-Prot protein existence level 3. Putative integrase believed to be involved in the insertion of antibiotic resistance genes into plasmids and transposons. From Escherichia coli.
   2298..2354    +  CDS            GmR (fragment): gentamycin acetyltransferase; aacC1; confers resistance to gentamycin
   2361..3149    +  CDS            aadA: S3AD_ECOLX - Experimental evidence at protein level: Swiss-Prot protein existence level 1. Mediates bacterial resistance to the antibiotics streptomycin and spectinomycin. From Escherichia coli.
   3323..202     +  rep_origin     ori (across the origin): high-copy-number ColE1/pMB1/pBR322/pUC origin of replication
