[The description below was written by a language model from this plasmid's Addgene catalogue record and pLannotate feature annotations shown in this document.]
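Description:
pTEI122 is a level 0 ("Module 0") vector of the PlaMiNGo toolkit, a modular synthetic-biology cloning system built to study the targeting specificity of nuclear-encoded organelle proteins with a self-assembling split fluorescent protein. It is based on the pAGM1287 backbone and is a small bacterial plasmid of about 3.7 kb. It replicates from a high-copy ColE1/pUC-type origin, although the catalogue lists copy number as unknown. The backbone is selected through an aadA gene conferring spectinomycin/streptomycin resistance. This gene lies downstream of an AmpR (bla) promoter. The short integrase and gentamicin-acetyltransferase fragments around it appear to be remnants of the integron-derived resistance cassette rather than functional genes.

The insert is an E. coli ccdB cassette of roughly 1.5 kb. It contains the ccdB toxin gene, a partial ccdA antitoxin fragment, and a chloramphenicol acetyltransferase gene driven by its own cat promoter. CcdB poisons DNA gyrase and kills ordinary E. coli strains, so the plasmid must be maintained in a ccdB-tolerant strain under combined chloramphenicol and spectinomycin selection. In vectors of this kind the cassette normally acts as a counter-selectable placeholder. When a sequence of interest replaces it, the recombinant plasmids can grow in standard strains, while parental plasmids that still carry ccdB are eliminated.

The record does not state the flanking cloning sites, the assembly overhangs, or which position in the toolkit this module occupies. No plant promoters, fluorescent protein fragments or targeting sequences are annotated. A short lacI fragment next to the cassette is probably another cloning remnant.
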