Addgene plasmid #126062: pTEI122
Purpose: Module 0 vector of PlaMiNGo toolkit
Depositing lab: Ralf-Bernd Klösgen. Depositing organization: Martin-Luther-Universitaet Halle-Wittenberg. Publication: Targeting specificity of nuclear-encoded organelle proteins with a self-assembling split-fluorescent protein toolkit. Sharma M, Kretschmer C, Lampe C, Stuttmann J, Klosgen RB. J Cell Sci. 2019 Jun 3;132(11). pii: jcs.230839. doi: 10.1242/jcs.230839. PubMed 31085714.
Backbone
  Vector backbone: pAGM1287
  Total vector size (bp): 3705
  Vector type: Synthetic Biology ; Module 0
Growth in bacteria
  Bacterial resistance: Chloramphenicol and Spectinomycin, 25 & 50 μg/mL
  Growth temperature: 37°C
  Growth strain: ccdB Survival
  Copy number: Unknown
Gene/Insert
  Gene/Insert name: ccdB Cassette
  Species: E. coli
  Insert size (bp): 1458
Terms and licenses: Academic/Nonprofit Terms; Industry Terms: Not Available to Industry
How to cite: pTEI122 was a gift from Ralf-Bernd Klösgen (Addgene plasmid # 126062 ; http://n2t.net/addgene:126062 ; RRID:Addgene_126062)
